Addgene plasmid #77083: PIP5K1B gRNA (BRDN0001147624)
Purpose: 3rd generation lentiviral gRNA plasmid targeting human PIP5K1B
Depositing lab: John Doench & David Root. Depositing organization: Broad Institute. Publication: Optimized sgRNA design to maximize activity and minimize off-target effects of CRISPR-Cas9. Doench JG, Fusi N, Sullender M, Hegde M, Vaimberg EW, Donovan KF, Smith I, Tothova Z, Wilen C, Orchard R, Virgin HW, Listgarten J, Root DE. Nat Biotechnol. 2016 Jan 18. doi: 10.1038/nbt.3437. PubMed 26780180.
Backbone
  Vector backbone: lentiGuide-Puro
  Backbone manufacturer: Zhang Lab (Addgene plasmid # 52963)
  Vector type: Mammalian Expression, Lentiviral, CRISPR
  Selectable markers: Puromycin
Growth in bacteria
  Bacterial resistance: Ampicillin, 100 μg/mL
  Growth temperature: 37°C
  Growth strain: DH5alpha
  Copy number: High Copy
Gene/Insert
  Gene/Insert name: PIP5K1B (alt names: PIP5K1B; NM_001278253.1)
  gRNA/shRNA sequence: ATCACTGGTCACAAAAAACA
  Species: H. sapiens (human)
  Entrez Gene: PIP5K1B (a.k.a. MSS4, STM7)
  Promoter: hU6
  Cloning method: Unknown
  Sequencing primers: 5′ U6-F; 3′ pS2-R
Terms and licenses: Academic/Nonprofit Terms; Industry Terms: Not Available to Industry
Depositor comments: The gRNA was designed to target the following Genbank reference sequence(s): NM_001278253.1,NM_003558.3. Note that this plasmid does NOT contain Cas9. It should be used in conjunction with lentiCas9-Blast (Addgene #52962) or otherwise with cell lines already expressing Cas9. Browse the full kinome gRNA library at http://www.addgene.org/pooled-library/broadgpp-human-kinome/ or visit http://www.broadinstitute.org/rnai/public/ for detailed protocols and information.
How to cite: PIP5K1B gRNA (BRDN0001147624) was a gift from John Doench & David Root (Addgene plasmid # 77083 ; http://n2t.net/addgene:77083 ; RRID:Addgene_77083)
