[The description below was written by a language model from this plasmid's Addgene catalogue record and pLannotate feature annotations shown in this document.]
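Description:
PIP5K1B gRNA (BRDN0001147624) is a third-generation lentiviral CRISPR guide plasmid built on the lentiGuide-Puro backbone, carrying a single guide RNA directed against human PIP5K1B (also known as MSS4 or STM7). The guide was designed against two reference transcripts of the gene. In bacteria the 8.3 kb plasmid is maintained at high copy from a ColE1/pUC-type origin with ampicillin selection through β-lactamase. An f1 origin, remnants of the lac region, T3 and T7 promoters, and an SV40 origin and polyadenylation signal are also present in the backbone.

The lentiviral portion begins with an RSV promoter fused to a truncated HIV-1 5' LTR, which makes genomic RNA production independent of Tat. It is followed by the Ψ packaging signal with a gag fragment and by the Rev response element for Rev-dependent nuclear export. Within the transfer cassette, the human U6 RNA polymerase III promoter drives the targeting spacer joined to the Streptococcus pyogenes Cas9 guide scaffold. A central polypurine tract follows the scaffold. Next, an EF-1α core promoter with its intron A expresses puromycin N-acetyltransferase, which allows puromycin selection of transduced mammalian cells. A WPRE enhances transcript expression, and the cassette ends in a self-inactivating ΔU3 3' LTR.

The plasmid does not encode Cas9, so it must be paired with a separate Cas9 lentivector or used in cells that already express the nuclease. It is an individual clone from a human kinome guide collection. Its intended use is Cas9-mediated targeting of PIP5K1B in human cells, typically for gene knockout after viral packaging and transduction.
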