Features (pLannotate 1.2.2; 29 found; start..end, strand, type, name):
     14..80      +  CDS            small t antigen (fragment): SV40 (simian virus 40) small t antigen
    106..317     +  promoter       EF-1α core promoter: core promoter for human elongation factor EF-1α
    318..1256    +  intron         EF-1α intron A: intron upstream of the start codon of human EF-1α
   1278..1877    +  CDS            PuroR (fragment): puromycin N-acetyltransferase; pac from Streptomyces; confers resistance to puromycin
   1893..2481    +  misc_feature   WPRE: woodchuck hepatitis virus posttranscriptional regulatory element
   2532..2551    +  misc_feature   cPPT/CTS (fragment): central polypurine tract and central termination sequence of HIV-1
   2553..2786    +  LTR            3' LTR (ΔU3): self-inactivating 3' long terminal repeat (LTR) from HIV-1
   2864..2985    +  polyA_signal   SV40 poly(A) signal: SV40 polyadenylation signal
   3025..3160    +  rep_origin     SV40 ori: SV40 origin of replication
   3181..3199    -  promoter       T7 promoter: promoter for bacteriophage T7 RNA polymerase
   3207..3362    +  CDS            lacZα (fragment): LacZα fragment of β-galactosidase; lacZ fragment
   3367..3795    +  rep_origin     f1 ori (sequence partly withheld): f1 bacteriophage origin of replication; arrow indicates direction of (+) strand synthesis
   3848..3952    +  promoter       AmpR promoter: bla
   3953..4813    +  CDS            AmpR: β-lactamase; bla; confers resistance to ampicillin, carbenicillin, and related antibiotics
   4984..5572    +  rep_origin     ori: high-copy-number ColE1/pMB1/pBR322/pUC origin of replication
   5755..5847    +  CDS            lacI (fragment): lac repressor; lacI; The lac repressor binds to the lac operator to inhibit transcription in E. coli. This inhibition can be relieved by adding lactose or isopropyl-β-D-thiogalactopyranoside (IPTG).
   5860..5881    +  protein_bind   CAP binding site: CAP binding activates transcription in the presence of cAMP. E. coli catabolite activator protein
   5896..5926    +  promoter       lac promoter: promoter for the E. coli lac operon
   5934..5950    +  protein_bind   lac operator: The lac repressor binds to the lac operator to inhibit transcription in E. coli. This inhibition can be relieved by adding lactose or isopropyl-β-D-thiogalactopyranoside (IPTG). lac repressor encoded by lacI
   5995..6013    +  promoter       T3 promoter: promoter for bacteriophage T3 RNA polymerase
   6041..6267    +  promoter       RSV promoter: Rous sarcoma virus enhancer/promoter
   6268..6448    +  LTR            5' LTR (truncated): truncated 5' long terminal repeat (LTR) from HIV-1
   6495..6620    +  misc_feature   HIV-1 Ψ: packaging signal of human immunodeficiency virus type 1
   6604..6967    +  CDS            HIV-1 gag (fragment): gag protein from human immunodeficiency virus 1; gag
   7113..7346    +  misc_feature   RRE: The Rev response element (RRE) of HIV-1 allows for Rev-dependent mRNA export from the nucleus to the cytoplasm.
   7723..7749    +  CDS            Rev (fragment): human immunodeficiency virus 1 (HIV-1) Rev protein; rev; enhances nuclear export of unspliced and incompletely spliced viral mRNAs
   7753..7993    +  promoter       U6 promoter: RNA polymerase III promoter for human U6 snRNA
   8023..8098    +  misc_RNA       gRNA scaffold: guide RNA scaffold for the Streptococcus pyogenes CRISPR/Cas9 system
   8154..8271    +  misc_feature   cPPT/CTS: central polypurine tract and central termination sequence of HIV-1
>Addgene plasmid #77083 | PIP5K1B gRNA (BRDN0001147624) | addgene full sequence | sequence record 187082 | Addgene Assembled Sequence
CCCGGGTGCAAAGATGGATAAAGTTTTAAACAGAGAGGAATCTTTGCAGCTAATGGACCTTCTAGGTCTT
GAAAGGAGTGGGAATTGGCTCCGGTGCCCGTCAGTGGGCAGAGCGCACATCGCCCACAGTCCCCGAGAAG
TTGGGGGGAGGGGTCGGCAATTGATCCGGTGCCTAGAGAAGGTGGCGCGGGGTAAACTGGGAAAGTGATG
TCGTGTACTGGCTCCGCCTTTTTCCCGAGGGTGGGGGAGAACCGTATATAAGTGCAGTAGTCGCCGTGAA
CGTTCTTTTTCGCAACGGGTTTGCCGCCAGAACACAGGTAAGTGCCGTGTGTGGTTCCCGCGGGCCTGGC
CTCTTTACGGGTTATGGCCCTTGCGTGCCTTGAATTACTTCCACCTGGCTGCAGTACGTGATTCTTGATC
CCGAGCTTCGGGTTGGAAGTGGGTGGGAGAGTTCGAGGCCTTGCGCTTAAGGAGCCCCTTCGCCTCGTGC
TTGAGTTGAGGCCTGGCCTGGGCGCTGGGGCCGCCGCGTGCGAATCTGGTGGCACCTTCGCGCCTGTCTC
GCTGCTTTCGATAAGTCTCTAGCCATTTAAAATTTTTGATGACCTGCTGCGACGCTTTTTTTCTGGCAAG
ATAGTCTTGTAAATGCGGGCCAAGATCTGCACACTGGTATTTCGGTTTTTGGGGCCGCGGGCGGCGACGG
GGCCCGTGCGTCCCAGCGCACATGTTCGGCGAGGCGGGGCCTGCGAGCGCGGCCACCGAGAATCGGACGG
GGGTAGTCTCAAGCTGGCCGGCCTGCTCTGGTGCCTGGCCTCGCGCCGCCGTGTATCGCCCCGCCCTGGG
CGGCAAGGCTGGCCCGGTCGGCACCAGTTGCGTGAGCGGAAAGATGGCCGCTTCCCGGCCCTGCTGCAGG
GAGCTCAAAATGGAGGACGCGGCGCTCGGGAGAGCGGGCGGGTGAGTCACCCACACAAAGGAAAAGGGCC
TTTCCGTCCTCAGCCGTCGCTTCATGTGACTCCACGGAGTACCGGGCGCCGTCCAGGCACCTCGATTAGT
TCTCGAGCTTTTGGAGTACGTCGTCTTTAGGTTGGGGGGAGGGGTTTTATGCGATGGAGTTTCCCCACAC
TGAGTGGGTGGAGACTGAAGTTAGGCCAGCTTGGCACTTGATGTAATTCTCCTTGGAATTTGCCCTTTTT
GAGTTTGGATCTTGGTTCATTCTCAAGCCTCAGACAGTGGTTCAAAGTTTTTTTCTTCCATTTCAGGTGT
CGTGACGTACGGCCACCATGACCGAGTACAAGCCCACGGTGCGCCTCGCCACCCGCGACGACGTCCCCAG
GGCCGTACGCACCCTCGCCGCCGCGTTCGCCGACTACCCCGCCACGCGCCACACCGTCGATCCGGACCGC
CACATCGAGCGGGTCACCGAGCTGCAAGAACTCTTCCTCACGCGCGTCGGGCTCGACATCGGCAAGGTGT
GGGTCGCGGACGACGGCGCCGCCGTGGCGGTCTGGACCACGCCGGAGAGCGTCGAAGCGGGGGCGGTGTT
CGCCGAGATCGGCCCGCGCATGGCCGAGTTGAGCGGTTCCCGGCTGGCCGCGCAGCAACAGATGGAAGGC
CTCCTGGCGCCGCACCGGCCCAAGGAGCCCGCGTGGTTCCTGGCCACCGTCGGAGTCTCGCCCGACCACC
AGGGCAAGGGTCTGGGCAGCGCCGTCGTGCTCCCCGGAGTGGAGGCGGCCGAGCGCGCCGGGGTGCCCGC
CTTCCTGGAGACCTCCGCGCCCCGCAACCTCCCCTTCTACGAGCGGCTCGGCTTCACCGTCACCGCCGAC
GTCGAGGTGCCCGAAGGACCGCGCACCTGGTGCATGACCCGCAAGCCCGGTGCCTGAACGCGTTAAGTCG
ACAATCAACCTCTGGATTACAAAATTTGTGAAAGATTGACTGGTATTCTTAACTATGTTGCTCCTTTTAC
GCTATGTGGATACGCTGCTTTAATGCCTTTGTATCATGCTATTGCTTCCCGTATGGCTTTCATTTTCTCC
TCCTTGTATAAATCCTGGTTGCTGTCTCTTTATGAGGAGTTGTGGCCCGTTGTCAGGCAACGTGGCGTGG
TGTGCACTGTGTTTGCTGACGCAACCCCCACTGGTTGGGGCATTGCCACCACCTGTCAGCTCCTTTCCGG
GACTTTCGCTTTCCCCCTCCCTATTGCCACGGCGGAACTCATCGCCGCCTGCCTTGCCCGCTGCTGGACA
GGGGCTCGGCTGTTGGGCACTGACAATTCCGTGGTGTTGTCGGGGAAATCATCGTCCTTTCCTTGGCTGC
TCGCCTGTGTTGCCACCTGGATTCTGCGCGGGACGTCCTTCTGCTACGTCCCTTCGGCCCTCAATCCAGC
GGACCTTCCTTCCCGCGGCCTGCTGCCGGCTCTGCGGCCTCTTCCGCGTCTTCGCCTTCGCCCTCAGACG
AGTCGGATCTCCCTTTGGGCCGCCTCCCCGCGTCGACTTTAAGACCAATGACTTACAAGGCAGCTGTAGA
TCTTAGCCACTTTTTAAAAGAAAAGGGGGGACTGGAAGGGCTAATTCACTCCCAACGAAGACAAGATCTG
CTTTTTGCTTGTACTGGGTCTCTCTGGTTAGACCAGATCTGAGCCTGGGAGCTCTCTGGCTAACTAGGGA
ACCCACTGCTTAAGCCTCAATAAAGCTTGCCTTGAGTGCTTCAAGTAGTGTGTGCCCGTCTGTTGTGTGA
CTCTGGTAACTAGAGATCCCTCAGACCCTTTTAGTCAGTGTGGAAAATCTCTAGCAGTACGTATAGTAGT
TCATGTCATCTTATTATTCAGTATTTATAACTTGCAAAGAAATGAATATCAGAGAGTGAGAGGAACTTGT
TTATTGCAGCTTATAATGGTTACAAATAAAGCAATAGCATCACAAATTTCACAAATAAAGCATTTTTTTC
ACTGCATTCTAGTTGTGGTTTGTCCAAACTCATCAATGTATCTTATCATGTCTGGCTCTAGCTATCCCGC
CCCTAACTCCGCCCATCCCGCCCCTAACTCCGCCCAGTTCCGCCCATTCTCCGCCCCATGGCTGACTAAT
TTTTTTTATTTATGCAGAGGCCGAGGCCGCCTCGGCCTCTGAGCTATTCCAGAAGTAGTGAGGAGGCTTT
TTTGGAGGCCTAGGGACGTACCCAATTCGCCCTATAGTGAGTCGTATTACGCGCGCTCACTGGCCGTCGT
TTTACAACGTCGTGACTGGGAAAACCCTGGCGTTACCCAACTTAATCGCCTTGCAGCACATCCCCCTTTC
GCCAGCTGGCGTAATAGCGAAGAGGCCCGCACCGATCGCCCTTCCCAACAGTTGCGCAGCCTGAATGGCG
AATGGG
[124 nt withheld, positions 3367-3490]
C
[91 nt withheld, positions 3492-3582]
A
[49 nt withheld, positions 3584-3632]
CCTTTGACGTTGGAGTCCACGTTCTTT
[37 nt withheld, positions 3660-3696]
ACCCTATCTCGGTCTATTCTTTTGATTTATAAGGGATTTTGCCGATTTCGGCCTATTGGTTAAAAAATGA
GCTGATTTAACAAAAATTTAACGCGAATTTTAACAAAATATTAACGCTTACAATTTAGGTGGCACTTTTC
GGGGAAATGTGCGCGGAACCCCTATTTGTTTATTTTTCTAAATACATTCAAATATGTATCCGCTCATGAG
ACAATAACCCTGATAAATGCTTCAATAATATTGAAAAAGGAAGAGTATGAGTATTCAACATTTCCGTGTC
GCCCTTATTCCCTTTTTTGCGGCATTTTGCCTTCCTGTTTTTGCTCACCCAGAAACGCTGGTGAAAGTAA
AAGATGCTGAAGATCAGTTGGGTGCACGAGTGGGTTACATCGAACTGGATCTCAACAGCGGTAAGATCCT
TGAGAGTTTTCGCCCCGAAGAACGTTTTCCAATGATGAGCACTTTTAAAGTTCTGCTATGTGGCGCGGTA
TTATCCCGTATTGACGCCGGGCAAGAGCAACTCGGTCGCCGCATACACTATTCTCAGAATGACTTGGTTG
AGTACTCACCAGTCACAGAAAAGCATCTTACGGATGGCATGACAGTAAGAGAATTATGCAGTGCTGCCAT
AACCATGAGTGATAACACTGCGGCCAACTTACTTCTGACAACGATCGGAGGACCGAAGGAGCTAACCGCT
TTTTTGCACAACATGGGGGATCATGTAACTCGCCTTGATCGTTGGGAACCGGAGCTGAATGAAGCCATAC
CAAACGACGAGCGTGACACCACGATGCCTGTAGCAATGGCAACAACGTTGCGCAAACTATTAACTGGCGA
ACTACTTACTCTAGCTTCCCGGCAACAATTAATAGACTGGATGGAGGCGGATAAAGTTGCAGGACCACTT
CTGCGCTCGGCCCTTCCGGCTGGCTGGTTTATTGCTGATAAATCTGGAGCCGGTGAGCGTGGGTCTCGCG
GTATCATTGCAGCACTGGGGCCAGATGGTAAGCCCTCCCGTATCGTAGTTATCTACACGACGGGGAGTCA
GGCAACTATGGATGAACGAAATAGACAGATCGCTGAGATAGGTGCCTCACTGATTAAGCATTGGTAACTG
TCAGACCAAGTTTACTCATATATACTTTAGATTGATTTAAAACTTCATTTTTAATTTAAAAGGATCTAGG
TGAAGATCCTTTTTGATAATCTCATGACCAAAATCCCTTAACGTGAGTTTTCGTTCCACTGAGCGTCAGA
CCCCGTAGAAAAGATCAAAGGATCTTCTTGAGATCCTTTTTTTCTGCGCGTAATCTGCTGCTTGCAAACA
AAAAAACCACCGCTACCAGCGGTGGTTTGTTTGCCGGATCAAGAGCTACCAACTCTTTTTCCGAAGGTAA
CTGGCTTCAGCAGAGCGCAGATACCAAATACTGTTCTTCTAGTGTAGCCGTAGTTAGGCCACCACTTCAA
GAACTCTGTAGCACCGCCTACATACCTCGCTCTGCTAATCCTGTTACCAGTGGCTGCTGCCAGTGGCGAT
AAGTCGTGTCTTACCGGGTTGGACTCAAGACGATAGTTACCGGATAAGGCGCAGCGGTCGGGCTGAACGG
GGGGTTCGTGCACACAGCCCAGCTTGGAGCGAACGACCTACACCGAACTGAGATACCTACAGCGTGAGCT
ATGAGAAAGCGCCACGCTTCCCGAAGGGAGAAAGGCGGACAGGTATCCGGTAAGCGGCAGGGTCGGAACA
GGAGAGCGCACGAGGGAGCTTCCAGGGGGAAACGCCTGGTATCTTTATAGTCCTGTCGGGTTTCGCCACC
TCTGACTTGAGCGTCGATTTTTGTGATGCTCGTCAGGGGGGCGGAGCCTATGGAAAAACGCCAGCAACGC
GGCCTTTTTACGGTTCCTGGCCTTTTGCTGGCCTTTTGCTCACATGTTCTTTCCTGCGTTATCCCCTGAT
TCTGTGGATAACCGTATTACCGCCTTTGAGTGAGCTGATACCGCTCGCCGCAGCCGAACGACCGAGCGCA
GCGAGTCAGTGAGCGAGGAAGCGGAAGAGCGCCCAATACGCAAACCGCCTCTCCCCGCGCGTTGGCCGAT
TCATTAATGCAGCTGGCACGACAGGTTTCCCGACTGGAAAGCGGGCAGTGAGCGCAACGCAATTAATGTG
AGTTAGCTCACTCATTAGGCACCCCAGGCTTTACACTTTATGCTTCCGGCTCGTATGTTGTGTGGAATTG
TGAGCGGATAACAATTTCACACAGGAAACAGCTATGACCATGATTACGCCAAGCGCGCAATTAACCCTCA
CTAAAGGGAACAAAAGCTGGAGCTGCAAGCTTAATGTAGTCTTATGCAATACTCTTGTAGTCTTGCAACA
TGGTAACGATGAGTTAGCAACATGCCTTACAAGGAGAGAAAAAGCACCGTGCATGCCGATTGGTGGAAGT
AAGGTGGTACGATCGTGCCTTATTAGGAAGGCAACAGACGGGTCTGACATGGATTGGACGAACCACTGAA
TTGCCGCATTGCAGAGATATTGTATTTAAGTGCCTAGCTCGATACATAAACGGGTCTCTCTGGTTAGACC
AGATCTGAGCCTGGGAGCTCTCTGGCTAACTAGGGAACCCACTGCTTAAGCCTCAATAAAGCTTGCCTTG
AGTGCTTCAAGTAGTGTGTGCCCGTCTGTTGTGTGACTCTGGTAACTAGAGATCCCTCAGACCCTTTTAG
TCAGTGTGGAAAATCTCTAGCAGTGGCGCCCGAACAGGGACTTGAAAGCGAAAGGGAAACCAGAGGAGCT
CTCTCGACGCAGGACTCGGCTTGCTGAAGCGCGCACGGCAAGAGGCGAGGGGCGGCGACTGGTGAGTACG
CCAAAAATTTTGACTAGCGGAGGCTAGAAGGAGAGAGATGGGTGCGAGAGCGTCAGTATTAAGCGGGGGA
GAATTAGATCGCGATGGGAAAAAATTCGGTTAAGGCCAGGGGGAAAGAAAAAATATAAATTAAAACATAT
AGTATGGGCAAGCAGGGAGCTAGAACGATTCGCAGTTAATCCTGGCCTGTTAGAAACATCAGAAGGCTGT
AGACAAATACTGGGACAGCTACAACCATCCCTTCAGACAGGATCAGAAGAACTTAGATCATTATATAATA
CAGTAGCAACCCTCTATTGTGTGCATCAAAGGATAGAGATAAAAGACACCAAGGAAGCTTTAGACAAGAT
AGAGGAAGAGCAAAACAAAAGTAAGACCACCGCACAGCAAGCGGCCGCTGATCTTCAGACCTGGAGGAGG
AGATATGAGGGACAATTGGAGAAGTGAATTATATAAATATAAAGTAGTAAAAATTGAACCATTAGGAGTA
GCACCCACCAAGGCAAAGAGAAGAGTGGTGCAGAGAGAAAAAAGAGCAGTGGGAATAGGAGCTTTGTTCC
TTGGGTTCTTGGGAGCAGCAGGAAGCACTATGGGCGCAGCGTCAATGACGCTGACGGTACAGGCCAGACA
ATTATTGTCTGGTATAGTGCAGCAGCAGAACAATTTGCTGAGGGCTATTGAGGCGCAACAGCATCTGTTG
CAACTCACAGTCTGGGGCATCAAGCAGCTCCAGGCAAGAATCCTGGCTGTGGAAAGATACCTAAAGGATC
AACAGCTCCTGGGGATTTGGGGTTGCTCTGGAAAACTCATTTGCACCACTGCTGTGCCTTGGAATGCTAG
TTGGAGTAATAAATCTCTGGAACAGATTTGGAATCACACGACCTGGATGGAGTGGGACAGAGAAATTAAC
AATTACACAAGCTTAATACACTCCTTAATTGAAGAATCGCAAAACCAGCAAGAAAAGAATGAACAAGAAT
TATTGGAATTAGATAAATGGGCAAGTTTGTGGAATTGGTTTAACATAACAAATTGGCTGTGGTATATAAA
ATTATTCATAATGATAGTAGGAGGCTTGGTAGGTTTAAGAATAGTTTTTGCTGTACTTTCTATAGTGAAT
AGAGTTAGGCAGGGATATTCACCATTATCGTTTCAGACCCACCTCCCAACCCCGAGGGGACCCAGAGAGG
GCCTATTTCCCATGATTCCTTCATATTTGCATATACGATACAAGGCTGTTAGAGAGATAATTAGAATTAA
TTTGACTGTAAACACAAAGATATTAGTACAAAATACGTGACGTAGAAAGTAATAATTTCTTGGGTAGTTT
GCAGTTTTAAAATTATGTTTTAAAATGGACTATCATATGCTTACCGTAACTTGAAAGTATTTCGATTTCT
TGGCTTTATATATCTTGTGGAAAGGACGAAACACCGATCACTGGTCACAAAAAACAGTTTTAGAGCTAGA
AATAGCAAGTTAAAATAAGGCTAGTCCGTTATCAACTTGAAAAAGTGGCACCGAGTCGGTGCTTTTTTAA
GCTTGGCGTAACTAGATCTTGAGACAAATGGCAGTATTCATCCACAATTTTAAAAGAAAAGGGGGGATTG
GGGGGTACAGTGCAGGGGAAAGAATAGTAGACATAATAGCAACAGACATACAAACTAAAGAATTACAAAA
ACAAATTACAAAAATTCAAAATTTTCGGGTTTATTACAGGGACAGCAGAGATCCACTTTGGCGCCGGCTC
GAGGGGG
