>Addgene plasmid #77083 | PIP5K1B gRNA (BRDN0001147624) | depositor partial sequence | sequence record 144543 | Target Sequence
ATCACTGGTCACAAAAAACA
