>Addgene plasmid #77083 | PIP5K1B gRNA (BRDN0001147624) | addgene partial sequence | sequence record 187081 | hU6-F
GAAAGTAATAATTTCTTGGGTAGTTTGCAGTTTTAAAATTATGTTTTAAAATGGACTATCATATGCTTAC
CGTAACTTGAAAGTATTTCGATTTCTTGGCTTTATATATCTTGTGGAAAGGACGAAACACCGATCACTGG
TCACAAAAAACAGTTTTAGAGCTAGAAATAGCAAGTTAAAATAAGGCTAGTCCGTTATCAACTTGAAAAA
GTGGCACCGAGTCGGTGCTTTTTTAAGCTTGGCGTAACTAGATCTTGAGACAAATGGCAGTATTCATCCA
CAATTTTAAAAGAAAAGGGGGGATTGGGGGGTACAGTGCAGGGGAAAGAATAGTAGACATAATAGCAACA
GACATACAAACTAAAGAATTACAAAAACAAATTACAAAAATTCAAAATTTTCGGGTTTATTACAGGGACA
GCAGAGATCCACTTTGGCGCCGGCTCGAGGGGGCCCGGGTGCAAAGATGGATAAAGTTTTAAACAGAGAG
GAATCTTTGCAGCTAATGGACCTTCTAGGTCTTGAAAGGAGTGGGAATTGGCTCCGGTGCCCGTCAGTGG
GCAGAGCGCA
